Addgene plasmid #54169: mEmerald-MCM5-C-19
Purpose: Localization: Nucleus, Excitation: 487, Emission: 509
Depositing lab: Michael Davidson. Depositing organization: Florida State University, Tallahassee. Publication: Highly stable loading of Mcm proteins onto chromatin in living cells requires replication to unload. Kuipers MA, Stasevich TJ, Sasaki T, Wilson KA, Hazelwood KL, McNally JG, Davidson MW, Gilbert DM. J Cell Biol. 2011 Jan 10;192(1):29-41. doi: 10.1083/jcb.201007111. PubMed 21220507.
Backbone
  Vector backbone: mEmerald-C1
  Backbone size w/o insert (bp): 4750
  Vector type: Mammalian Expression
  Selectable markers: Neomycin (select with G418)
Growth in bacteria
  Bacterial resistance: Kanamycin, 50 μg/mL
  Growth temperature: 37°C
  Growth strain: DH5alpha
  Copy number: High Copy
Gene/Insert
  Gene/Insert name: MCM5 (alt name: NM_008566.2)
  Species: M. musculus (mouse)
  Promoter: CMV
  Tag / fusion protein: mEmerald (N terminal on backbone)
  Cloning method: Unknown
  Sequencing primers: 5′ CMV-F; 3′ SV40pA-R
Terms and licenses: Academic/Nonprofit Terms; Industry Terms
Depositor comments: . Excitation = 487; Emission = 509. Localization data: Nucleus
How to cite: mEmerald-MCM5-C-19 was a gift from Michael Davidson (Addgene plasmid # 54169 ; http://n2t.net/addgene:54169 ; RRID:Addgene_54169)
