[The description below was written by a language model from this plasmid's Addgene catalogue record.]
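Description:
mEmerald-MCM5-C-19 is a mammalian expression plasmid built on the mEmerald-C1 backbone (about 4.75 kb without the insert) that produces mouse MCM5 fused to the green fluorescent protein mEmerald. The backbone is a C1-style fluorescent-protein fusion vector. It is maintained as a high-copy plasmid in E. coli under kanamycin selection, and it carries a neomycin resistance marker so that transfected mammalian cells can be selected with G418. The record does not list the origin of replication or provide a feature table, so the detailed layout of the backbone is not documented here. The listed SV40pA sequencing primer implies an SV40 polyadenylation signal downstream of the insert.

The payload is the M. musculus MCM5 coding sequence, expressed from the CMV promoter, a strong constitutive promoter in most mammalian cell lines. The mEmerald tag comes from the backbone and sits at the N terminus of MCM5. The "C-19" in the name probably refers to this orientation and to a linker between the two proteins, but the record does not explain it, and the cloning method is given as unknown. MCM5 is a subunit of the MCM2-7 complex, the replicative helicase that is loaded onto chromatin to license replication origins. Consistent with that role, the fusion is recorded as localizing to the nucleus, with excitation at 487 nm and emission at 509 nm.

The construct is intended for live-cell fluorescence imaging of MCM5. The associated publication examined how stably Mcm proteins are loaded onto chromatin in living cells and how they are unloaded during replication.
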