>Addgene plasmid #54169 | mEmerald-MCM5-C-19 | addgene partial sequence | sequence record 92648 | EGFP-C 5'-CATGGTCCTGCTGGAGTTCGTG-3'
GACGAGCTGTACAAGTCCGGAGAAGGGCAAGGGCAAGGGCAAGGGCCGGGCCGCGGCTACGCGTATCGAT
CCATGTCGGGCTTCGACGACCCGGGCATTTTCTACAGCGACAGCTTCGGTGGCGACCCCGGTGCGGAAGA
GGGCCAGGCCCGCAAGTCGCAACTGCAGAGGCGATTCAAGGAGTTCCTGAGACAGTACCGAGTGGGCACC
GATCGCACGGGCTTCACCTTCAAGTACAGAGATGAACTCAAGCGGCATTACAACCTGGGTGAATACTGGA
TCGAGGTGGAGATGGAGGACCTGGCCAGTTTTGACGAGGAACTGGCTGACCACTTGCATAAACAGCCGGC
CGAGCACTTACAGCTGCTTGAGGAAGCTGCCAAGGAGGTGGCAGATGAGGTGACCCGGCCCCGGCCAGCT
GGAGATGAGCTGCTCCAAGACATCCAGGTCATGCTCAAGTCAGATGCCAGCCCGTCGAGCATTCGGATTC
TGAAGTCAGACATGATGTCACACCTGGTGAAGATCCCTGGCATCATCATTTCAGCCTCTGCAGTCCGTGC
CAAGGCTACTCGTATCTCCATTCAGTGCCGCAGCTGCCACAACACCCTCACCAATATCGCCATGCGCCCA
GGCCTAGAGGGCTATGCCCTTCCCAGGAAGTGCAATATGGATCAGGCTGGGCGCCCAAAGTGCCCACTGG
ACCCATACTTCATCATGCCTGACAAGTGCAAGTGTGTGGACTTCCAGACTCTGAAACTGCAGGAGCTGCC
TGATGCAGTCCCTCATGGTGAGATGCCCAGGCACATGCAGCTTTATTGTGACAGGTACCTGTGTGACAAG
GTTGTTCCTG
